Addgene plasmid #169979: pDONR221 CARD8 PAM F370G
Purpose: pDONR221 for Gateway shuttling. Contains CARD8 with a site III mutation (F370G) with sgRNA binding site mutations
Depositing lab: Daniel Bachovchin. Depositing organization: Memorial Sloan-Kettering Cancer Center. Publication: Dipeptidyl peptidase 9 sets a threshold for CARD8 inflammasome formation by sequestering its active C-terminal fragment. Sharif H, Hollingsworth LR, Griswold AR, Hsiao JC, Wang Q, Bachovchin DA, Wu H. Immunity. 2021 Jul 13;54(7):1392-1404.e10. doi: 10.1016/j.immuni.2021.04.024. Epub 2021 May 20. PubMed 34019797.
Backbone
  Vector backbone: pDONR221
  Vector type: Gateway cloning vector
Growth in bacteria
  Bacterial resistance: Kanamycin, 50 μg/mL
  Growth temperature: 37°C
  Growth strain: DH5alpha
  Copy number: High Copy
Gene/Insert
  Gene/Insert name: CARD8
  Species: H. sapiens (human)
  Mutation: PAM, F370G
  Entrez Gene: CARD8 (a.k.a. CARDINAL, DACAR, DAKAR, NDPP, NDPP1, TUCAN)
  Cloning method: Gateway Cloning
  Sequencing primers: 5′ M13 F; 3′ M13 R
Terms and licenses: Academic/Nonprofit Terms; Industry Terms: Not Available to Industry
How to cite: pDONR221 CARD8 PAM F370G was a gift from Daniel Bachovchin (Addgene plasmid # 169979 ; http://n2t.net/addgene:169979 ; RRID:Addgene_169979)
