[The description below was written by a language model from this plasmid's Addgene catalogue record and pLannotate feature annotations shown in this document.]
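Description:
pDONR221 CARD8 PAM F370G is a Gateway entry clone built on the pDONR221 backbone and carrying the human CARD8 coding sequence. The sequenced plasmid is about 4.2 kb and is maintained in E. coli through a high-copy ColE1/pUC-type origin, with selection by a kanamycin resistance gene (aph(3')-Ia). The CARD8 open reading frame, roughly 1.6 kb, sits between attL1 and attL2 sites. This is the arrangement produced once a gene has been recombined into the donor vector, and it allows transfer into any attR-containing destination vector by an LR recombination reaction. There is no promoter for expression in eukaryotic cells, since the plasmid is intended as a shuttle intermediate rather than an expression construct. A T7 promoter lies next to attL2, and rrnB T1 and T2 terminators sit beyond attL1, where they insulate the cloning region from read-through transcription. The short lacZα and lacI fragments in the annotation are backbone remnants. M13 forward and reverse primer sites flank the insert for sequence verification.

The insert carries two kinds of changes. F370G is described in the record as a "site III" mutation of CARD8. The "PAM" designation refers to mutations in the sgRNA binding site, which would make the cDNA resistant to Cas9 cleavage by the corresponding guide. That feature is typically used to re-express a variant in cells whose endogenous gene has been targeted by CRISPR, although the record does not spell out this application. The associated work concerns how dipeptidyl peptidase 9 restrains CARD8 inflammasome formation by sequestering the active C-terminal fragment of CARD8, so this clone likely serves as a source for expression vectors that test the F370G mutant in that setting.
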