Features (pLannotate 1.2.2; 10 found; start..end, strand, type, name):
    201..789     -  rep_origin     ori: high-copy-number ColE1/pMB1/pBR322/pUC origin of replication
    936..1745    -  CDS            KanR: aminoglycoside phosphotransferase; aph(3')-Ia; confers resistance to kanamycin in bacteria or G418 (Geneticin®) in eukaryotes
   1879..1897    +  promoter       T7 promoter: promoter for bacteriophage T7 RNA polymerase
   1915..2014    +  protein_bind   attL2: mutant version of attL; recombination site for the Gateway® LR reaction LR Clonase™
   2016..3626    -  CDS            CARD8: CARD8_HUMAN - Also known as DACAR From Homo sapiens (Human).
   3632..3731    -  protein_bind   attL1: mutant version of attL; recombination site for the Gateway® LR reaction LR Clonase™
   3747..3783    +  CDS            lacZα (fragment): LacZα fragment of β-galactosidase; lacZ fragment
   3830..3873    -  terminator     rrnB T1 terminator: Escherichia coli rrnB; transcription terminator T1 from the E. coli rrnB gene
   4005..4032    +  terminator     rrnB T2 terminator: transcription terminator T2 from the E. coli rrnB gene
   4087..18      -  CDS            lacI (fragment) (across the origin): lac repressor; lacI; The lac repressor binds to the lac operator to inhibit transcription in E. coli. This inhibition can be relieved by adding lactose or isopropyl-β-D-thiogalactopyranoside (IPTG).
>Addgene plasmid #169979 | pDONR221 CARD8 PAM F370G | addgene full sequence | sequence record 332696 | Addgene NGS Result
GGTTTGCGTATTGGGCGCTCTTCCGCTTCCTCGCTCACTGACTCGCTGCGCTCGGTCGTTCGGCTGCGGC
GAGCGGTATCAGCTCACTCAAAGGCGGTAATACGGTTATCCACAGAATCAGGGGATAACGCAGGAAAGAA
CATGTGAGCAAAAGGCCAGCAAAAGGCCAGGAACCGTAAAAAGGCCGCGTTGCTGGCGTTTTTCCATAGG
CTCCGCCCCCCTGACGAGCATCACAAAAATCGACGCTCAAGTCAGAGGTGGCGAAACCCGACAGGACTAT
AAAGATACCAGGCGTTTCCCCCTGGAAGCTCCCTCGTGCGCTCTCCTGTTCCGACCCTGCCGCTTACCGG
ATACCTGTCCGCCTTTCTCCCTTCGGGAAGCGTGGCGCTTTCTCATAGCTCACGCTGTAGGTATCTCAGT
TCGGTGTAGGTCGTTCGCTCCAAGCTGGGCTGTGTGCACGAACCCCCCGTTCAGCCCGACCGCTGCGCCT
TATCCGGTAACTATCGTCTTGAGTCCAACCCGGTAAGACACGACTTATCGCCACTGGCAGCAGCCACTGG
TAACAGGATTAGCAGAGCGAGGTATGTAGGCGGTGCTACAGAGTTCTTGAAGTGGTGGCCTAACTACGGC
TACACTAGAAGAACAGTATTTGGTATCTGCGCTCTGCTGAAGCCAGTTACCTTCGGAAAAAGAGTTGGTA
GCTCTTGATCCGGCAAACAAACCACCGCTGGTAGCGGTGGTTTTTTTGTTTGCAAGCAGCAGATTACGCG
CAGAAAAAAAGGATCTCAAGAAGATCCTTTGATCTTTTCTACGGGGTCTGACGCTCAGTGGAACGACGCG
TAACTCACGTTAAGGGATTTTGGTCATGAGCTTGCGCCGTCCCGTCAAGTCAGCGTAATGCTCTGCCAGT
GTTACAACCAATTAACCAATTCTGATTAGAAAAACTCATCGAGCATCAAATGAAACTGCAATTTATTCAT
ATCAGGATTATCAATACCATATTTTTGAAAAAGCCGTTTCTGTAATGAAGGAGAAAACTCACCGAGGCAG
TTCCATAGGATGGCAAGATCCTGGTATCGGTCTGCGATTCCGACTCGTCCAACATCAATACAACCTATTA
ATTTCCCCTCGTCAAAAATAAGGTTATCAAGTGAGAAATCACCATGAGTGACGACTGAATCCGGTGAGAA
TGGCAAAAGTTTATGCATTTCTTTCCAGACTTGTTCAACAGGCCAGCCATTACGCTCGTCATCAAAATCA
CTCGCATCAACCAAACCGTTATTCATTCGTGATTGCGCCTGAGCGAGACGAAATACGCGATCGCTGTTAA
AAGGACAATTACAAACAGGAATCGAATGCAACCGGCGCAGGAACACTGCCAGCGCATCAACAATATTTTC
ACCTGAATCAGGATATTCTTCTAATACCTGGAATGCTGTTTTTCCGGGGATCGCAGTGGTGAGTAACCAT
GCATCATCAGGAGTACGGATAAAATGCTTGATGGTCGGAAGAGGCATAAATTCCGTCAGCCAGTTTAGTC
TGACCATCTCATCTGTAACATCATTGGCAACGCTACCTTTGCCATGTTTCAGAAACAACTCTGGCGCATC
GGGCTTCCCATACAAGCGATAGATTGTCGCACCTGATTGCCCGACATTATCGCGAGCCCATTTATACCCA
TATAAATCAGCATCCATGTTGGAATTTAATCGCGGCCTCGACGTTTCCCGTTGAATATGGCTCATAACAC
CCCTTGTATTACTGTTTATGTAAGCAGACAGTTTTATTGTTCATGATGATATATTTTTATCTTGTGCAAT
GTAACATCAGAGATTTTGAGACACGGGCCAGAGCTGCCAGGAAACAGCTATGACCATGTAATACGACTCA
CTATAGGGGATATCAGCTGGATGGCAAATAATGATTTTATTTTGACTGATAGTGACCTGTTCGTTGCAAC
AAATTGATAAGCAATGCTTTCTTATAATGCCAACTTTGTACAAGAAAGCTGGGTCCAAATTCTGCTGTCT
AAGATAGGACACGAGGTAAGGGTCCCTTTCACTAATGCTTCTGAAGAGCACGTCCAGGGCCAGGTCCCCT
TTCTTCTCCACCATGCTCAGCAAGGCCTCATTCTTGCTCTGCCGTGTCTTTTCCTGCTCCACCAGCTCCT
TCTCATTCTCAGTAAGAACCTCATTGTCTTGGAGATCATCGAGCACCCCTTTCAGGTCCCCCATCCTGGC
TTGGAGTTGCCGGTGGTTCTCCTTCACAAAGGCTGCACCTGAGAAAGGAGGAGGGGCTGATGCAGCTACA
AGCTGGAGATCCACTGGCTTCACCTCAGTATCCCACACCAAAGTCCCATGTCTTTTTTCAGTAATCTCAA
GTTGAATGGGTTCCTTCATCTGCCCAGCATAGAATTTTGAGAAGTGCTGAATTTCTCCAGGGCTCCTGTA
GGACAATTTCAACTCCTTGGGCATTACTTTCAGGTTAGCAGAATTAGACACAATATAACTGGAACCACCG
TTCAGGGGTTCCATTGGGGGCGAAGTCTGCAGGCGCACACCATGGAAGCGATCTTCCTCATCATCTATCG
CCTTTGTTAGCAAGGCGTCGCTGGGGACAAGGTACAAGTGGAACTTAATATCTTCGGGGTGGGGGTGATA
ATAGATCAATGTGTTGGAAGTGATGGGGATGGAGAGGCGAGTCCCACTGGCGATCCGCAGCAGGATGCCC
ATCAGAGAGAAGCTGGGGCTTTCCAGGACAGCATAGAAAGGCTCCACCCGGGCTGGATGCTCCAGGACCA
TCCCTTCATTCTTAAAATGGGCAACGAGAAACCAGGAGACGTCCACCTCACCTGCTTGGAGGGAGATGAA
GTGGGGGAGGTGGATTTCGGCGACAGCCTCCTCTGGCTCTGCAGTGACATCAAACAAGGGGCCGCCCACC
AGCCACTGTTCATGGTGCTGCAGGTCCAGGGCCAGGTGCTGACTCCAGCTGCCGAAGGCGATGGTAACTG
TGACCTCATCCCTTACCAGGAAGCCGAGGCCTGTGGCTGACCACAGATACCAGCCAGCAGTGGGGAACCA
AACGCTGTATCTGTTTGTGCTCTTATCAATCAACTCAACATCCACATTTCCTTCAGGCCCCAGAAACTGA
CGATTTTTATAATCTTCTTCGATCTCAAAACAGACTTTAGAAGCATAAGAGGAAACTATTTGATTCTCTT
CTGAGCAAATGTCTCCTGAATCTTGTCCCTCTGAAGATTCCTGCTCTTCTGATACACTGGGAATGTCCCC
CCCAGATAGTTGACACTCAGGAACAGCACGGAACAATAATGGCTCTGCCTCTGTCTCATCATCTTCTTGG
AAAAAATGTGAGATGTCACAAAGGGTCTCAGAAACACAGGGTAGCTCCCTGTATACCGTATCATTTGTCA
CACAGGCCTCAGCCTGAAAAAAAATTCCAGTTTTTGTGTATTGCAGTTCCCGTATGCTATTGTCAACCAA
CAGTTTCCGTGATCCTTGTAGTCTAATGAGTTTGGATGCATCTATGTTCCTACTGGATCCACTGTCCCGT
CTCGGCAGCTCTTCCTCACTGCTGCTACTCTTTTCTGGACACTCCTTTTTTTCCATGGCGAAGCCTGCTT
TTTTGTACAAAGTTGGCATTATAAAAAAGCATTGCTCATCAATTTGTTGCAACGAACAGGTCACTATCAG
TCAAAATAAAATCATTATTTGGGGCCCGAGCTTAAGACTGGCCGTCGTTTTACAACGTCGTGACTGGGAA
AACATCCATGCTAGCGTTAACGCGAGAGTAGGGAACTGCCAGGCATCAAATAAAACGAAAGGCTCAGTCG
GAAGACTGGGCCTTTCGTTTTATCTGTTGTTTGTCGGTGAACGCTCTCCTGAGTAGGACAAATCCGCCGG
GAGCGGATTTGAACGTTGTGAAGCAACGGCCCGGAGGGTGGCGGGCAGGACGCCCGCCATAAACTGCCAG
GCATCAAACTAAGCAGAAGGCCATCCTGACGGATGGCCTTTTTGCGTTTCTACAAACTCTTCCTGGCTAG
CGGTACGCGTATTAATTGCGTTGCGCTCACTGCCCGCTTTCCAGTCGGGAAACCTGTCGTGCCAGCTGCA
TTAATGAATCGGCCAACGCGCGGGGAGAGGC
