>Addgene plasmid #169979 | pDONR221 CARD8 PAM F370G | depositor partial sequence | sequence record 329304 | Insert sequence
ATGGAAAAAAAGGAGTGTCCAGAAAAGAGTAGCAGCAGTGAGGAAGAGCTGCCGAGACGGGACAGTGGAT
CCAGTAGGAACATAGATGCATCCAAACTCATTAGACTACAAGGATCACGGAAACTGTTGGTTGACAATAG
CATACGGGAACTGCAATACACAAAAACTGGAATTTTTTTTCAGGCTGAGGCCTGTGTGACAAATGATACG
GTATACAGGGAGCTACCCTGTGTTTCTGAGACCCTTTGTGACATCTCACATTTTTTCCAAGAAGATGATG
AGACAGAGGCAGAGCCATTATTGTTCCGTGCTGTTCCTGAGTGTCAACTATCTGGGGGGGACATTCCCAG
TGTATCAGAAGAGCAGGAATCTTCAGAGGGACAAGATTCAGGAGACATTTGCTCAGAAGAGAATCAAATA
GTTTCCTCTTATGCTTCTAAAGTCTGTTTTGAGATCGAAGAAGATTATAAAAATCGTCAGTTTCTGGGGC
CTGAAGGAAATGTGGATGTTGAGTTGATTGATAAGAGCACAAACAGATACAGCGTTTGGTTCCCCACTGC
TGGCTGGTATCTGTGGTCAGCCACAGGCCTCGGCTTCCTGGTAAGGGATGAGGTCACAGTTACCATCGCC
TTCGGCAGCTGGAGTCAGCACCTGGCCCTGGACCTGCAGCACCATGAACAGTGGCTGGTGGGCGGCCCCT
TGTTTGATGTCACTGCAGAGCCAGAGGAGGCTGTCGCCGAAATCCACCTCCCCCACTTCATCTCCCTCCA
AGCAGGTGAGGTGGACGTCTCCTGGTTTCTCGTTGCCCATTTTAAGAATGAAGGGATGGTCCTGGAGCAT
CCAGCCCGGGTGGAGCCTTTCTATGCTGTCCTGGAAAGCCCCAGCTTCTCTCTGATGGGCATCCTGCTGC
GGATCGCCAGTGGGACTCGCCTCTCCATCCCCATCACTTCCAACACATTGATCTATTATCACCCCCACCC
CGAAGATATTAAGTTCCACTTGTACCTTGTCCCCAGCGACGCCTTGCTAACAAAGGCGATAGATGATGAG
GAAGATCGCTTCCATGGTGTGCGCCTGCAGACTTCGCCCCCAATGGAACCCCTGAACGGTGGTTCCAGTT
ATATTGTGTCTAATTCTGCTAACCTGAAAGTAATGCCCAAGGAGTTGAAATTGTCCTACAGGAGCCCTGG
AGAAATTCAGCACTTCTCAAAATTCTATGCTGGGCAGATGAAGGAACCCATTCAACTTGAGATTACTGAA
AAAAGACATGGGACTTTGGTGTGGGATACTGAGGTGAAGCCAGTGGATCTCCAGCTTGTAGCTGCATCAG
CCCCTCCTCCTTTCTCAGGTGCAGCCTTTGTGAAGGAGAACCACCGGCAACTCCAAGCCAGGATGGGGGA
CCTGAAAGGGGTGCTCGATGATCTCCAAGACAATGAGGTTCTTACTGAGAATGAGAAGGAGCTGGTGGAG
CAGGAAAAGACACGGCAGAGCAAGAATGAGGCCTTGCTGAGCATGGTGGAGAAGAAAGGGGACCTGGCCC
TGGACGTGCTCTTCAGAAGCATTAGTGAAAGGGACCCTTACCTCGTGTCCTATCTTAGACAGCAGAATTT
G
